>Addgene plasmid #21113 | pcDNA3-miR17 | depositor partial sequence | sequence record 9793 | Author sequence
TCTTCCCCATTAGGGATTATGCTGAATTTGTATGGTTTATAGTTGTTAGAGTTTGAGGTGTTAATTCTAA
TTATCTATTTCAAATTTAGCAGGAAAAAAGAGAACATCACCTTGTAAAACTGAAGATTGTGACCAGTCAG
AATAATGTCAAAGTGCTTACAGTGCAGGTAGTGATATGTGCATCTACTGCAGTGAAGGCACTTGTAGCAT
TATGGTGACAGCTGCCTCGGGAAGCCAAGTTGGGCTTTAAAGTGCAGGGCCTGCTGATGTTGAGTGCTTT
TTGTTC
