>Addgene plasmid #21113 | pcDNA3-miR17 | addgene partial sequence | sequence record 26931 | CMV-F 5'-CGCAAATGGGCGGTAGGCGTG-3'
CCGGGGGCANTAGCAGAGCTCTCTGGCTACTAGAGAACCCACTGCTTACTGGCTTATCGAAATTAATACG
ACTCACTATAGGGAGACCCAAGCTGGCTAGCGTTTAAACTTAAGCTTGGTACCGAGCTCGGATCCACTAG
TCCAGTGTGGTGGAATTCTGCAGATATCCAGCACAGTGGCGGCCGCTCGAGTCTTCCCCATTAGGGATTA
TGCTGAATTTGTATGGTTTATAGTTGTTAGAGTTTGAGGTGTTAATTCTAATTATCTATTTCAAATTTAG
CAGGAAAAAAGAGAACATCACCTTGTAAAACTGAAGATTGTGACCAGTCAGAATAATGTCAAAGTGCTTA
CAGTGCAGGTAGTGATATGTGCATCTACTGCAGTGAAGGCACTTGTAGCATTATGGTGACAGCTGCCTCG
GGAAGCCAAGTTGGGCTTTAAAGTGCAGGGCCTGCTGATGTTGAGTGCTTTTTGTTCCTCGAGTCTAGAG
GGCCCGTTTAAACCCGCTGATCAGCCTCGACTGTGCCTTCTAGTTGCCAGCCATCTGTTGTTTGCCCCTC
CCCCGTGCCTTCCTTGACCCTGGAAGGTGCCACTCCCACTGTCCTTTCCTAATAAAATGAGGAAATTGCA
TCGCATTGTCTGAGTAGGTGTCATTCTATTCTGGGGGGTGGGGTGGGGCAGGACAGCAAGGGGGAGGATT
GGGAAGACAATAGCAGGCATGCTGGGGATGCGGTGGGCTCTATGNCTCTGAGGCGAAAAAACCAGTGGGG
CTCTAGGGGTATCCCACGCGCCTGTACGCCATAACGCGCGGGGTGTGTTACCCACGGACGCTCCTGCACG
CCTACGCGCTCTTCCTTCTCCTNCTTCCNCNGTNCGNTCCGCAGNTACGGG
