[The description below was written by a language model from this plasmid's Addgene catalogue record.]
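Description:
pcDNA3-miR17 is a mammalian expression plasmid built on the commercial pcDNA3.1(+) backbone (about 5.4 kb without insert) and carrying a 286 bp human fragment encoding miR-17 (gene MIR17). It is maintained in E. coli as a high-copy plasmid under ampicillin selection. The backbone also provides a neomycin resistance marker, so transfected mammalian cells can be selected with G418 to obtain stable lines. No feature table accompanies the record, so individual elements are not annotated. In general, pcDNA3.1(+) drives inserts from the strong constitutive CMV immediate-early promoter, with a T7 promoter upstream of the polylinker and a polyadenylation signal downstream. The listing of T7 as the 5′ sequencing primer fits that layout.

The insert was cloned by restriction digestion into a single XhoI site, which is retained at both ends. Because both junctions use the same enzyme, the cloning was not directional, and the record does not explicitly state the orientation of the insert. At 286 bp the fragment is much longer than a mature microRNA. This suggests it contains the miR-17 hairpin with flanking genomic sequence, designed to be transcribed as a primary-miRNA-like RNA and processed by the cell's own Drosha and Dicer machinery, although the exact boundaries are not given.

The plasmid is suited to ectopic expression of miR-17 in cultured mammalian cells, either transiently or after G418 selection. The associated publication concerns the global activation of microRNA biogenesis by cell-cell contact, which suggests the construct served as a defined, exogenously transcribed miRNA precursor for following processing efficiency.
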