Addgene plasmid #21113: pcDNA3-miR17
Depositing lab: Joshua Mendell. Depositing organization: Johns Hopkins University and School of Medicine. Publication: Cell-cell contact globally activates microRNA biogenesis. Hwang HW, Wentzel EA, Mendell JT. Proc Natl Acad Sci U S A. 2009 Apr 28;106(17):7016-21. doi: 10.1073/pnas.0811523106. PubMed 19359480.
Backbone
  Vector backbone: pcDNA3.1(+) (Invitrogen)
  Backbone size w/o insert (bp): 5428
  Vector type: Mammalian Expression
  Selectable markers: Neomycin (select with G418)
Growth in bacteria
  Bacterial resistance: Ampicillin, 100 μg/mL
  Growth temperature: 37°C
  Growth strain: DH5alpha
  Copy number: High Copy
Gene/Insert
  Gene/Insert name: miR-17
  Species: H. sapiens (human)
  Insert size (bp): 286
  Entrez Gene: MIR17 (a.k.a. MIR17-5p, MIR91, MIRN17, MIRN91, hsa-mir-17, miR-17, miR17-3p, miRNA17, miRNA91)
  Cloning method: Restriction Enzyme; 5′ cloning site XhoI (not destroyed); 3′ cloning site XhoI (not destroyed)
  Sequencing primers: 5′ T7
Terms and licenses: Academic/Nonprofit Terms; Industry Terms: Not Available to Industry
How to cite: pcDNA3-miR17 was a gift from Joshua Mendell (Addgene plasmid # 21113 ; http://n2t.net/addgene:21113 ; RRID:Addgene_21113)
